Addgene plasmid #108755: pBW2272_pCAG-PV1-FlpO-N27-L1-FRB-NLS-BGHpA
Purpose: Expresses N-terminus to aa27 of Flp recombinase fused to FRB CID
Depositing lab: Wilson Wong. Depositing organization: Boston University Main Campus. Publication: High-performance chemical- and light-inducible recombinases in mammalian cells and mice. Weinberg BH, Cho JH, Agarwal Y, Pham NTH, Caraballo LD, Walkosz M, Ortega C, Trexler M, Tague N, Law B, Benman WKJ, Letendre J, Beal J, Wong WW. Nat Commun. 2019 Oct 24;10(1):4845. doi: 10.1038/s41467-019-12800-7. PubMed 31649244.
Backbone
  Vector backbone: pCAGGS
  Vector type: Mammalian Expression, Cre/Lox, Synthetic Biology
Growth in bacteria
  Bacterial resistance: Ampicillin, 100 μg/mL
  Growth temperature: 37°C
  Growth strain: NEB Stable
  Copy number: High Copy
Gene/Insert
  Gene/Insert name: Flp recombinase fragment N-terminus to aa27
  Species: Synthetic
  Promoter: pCAG
  Tag / fusion protein: FRB,NLS (C terminal on insert)
  Cloning method: Restriction Enzyme; 5′ cloning site MluI (not destroyed); 3′ cloning site BspEI (not destroyed)
Terms and licenses: Academic/Nonprofit Terms; Industry Terms: Not Available to Industry
Depositor comments: Please visit https://www.biorxiv.org/content/10.1101/747121v1 for bioRxiv preprint.
How to cite: pBW2272_pCAG-PV1-FlpO-N27-L1-FRB-NLS-BGHpA was a gift from Wilson Wong (Addgene plasmid # 108755 ; http://n2t.net/addgene:108755 ; RRID:Addgene_108755)
