[The description below was written by a language model from this plasmid's Addgene catalogue record and pLannotate feature annotations shown in this document.]
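Description:
pBW2272_pCAG-PV1-FlpO-N27-L1-FRB-NLS-BGHpA is a 5.7 kb mammalian expression plasmid built on the pCAGGS backbone that encodes one half of a split, chemically inducible Flp recombinase. It is propagated in E. coli through a high-copy ColE1/pUC-type origin and selected with ampicillin via the β-lactamase gene. The backbone also carries an SV40 origin and SV40 polyadenylation signal, along with residual lac promoter/operator and lacI fragments that play no role in the payload.

Expression is driven by the CAG promoter, annotated here as its three parts: the CMV immediate-early enhancer, the chicken β-actin promoter and a chimeric β-actin/β-globin intron, which together give strong constitutive transcription in mammalian cells. The open reading frame begins with a short fragment of codon-optimised FlpO running from the N-terminus to amino acid 27. By the construct name, this is joined through a linker (L1) to an FRB domain and a C-terminal nuclear localisation signal; neither the linker nor the NLS is separately annotated in the feature table. The annotation tool matches the FRB segment to the T2098L variant (FRB*), which binds rapamycin analogues such as AP21967, though the catalogue entry simply says FRB. Transcripts are terminated by the bGH polyadenylation signal, with leftover rabbit β-globin sequence and its poly(A) signal from pCAGGS lying downstream.

On its own the 27-residue fragment should be inactive. FRB is one partner of a chemically induced dimerisation pair, so this plasmid is presumably co-transfected with a complementary construct carrying the remaining Flp portion fused to the partner domain (typically FKBP, though the record does not name it). Adding the dimeriser would then reconstitute recombinase activity at FRT sites, allowing drug-controlled recombination in synthetic gene circuits.
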