Features (pLannotate 1.2.2; 20 found; start..end, strand, type, name):
     46..62      -  protein_bind   lac operator: The lac repressor binds to the lac operator to inhibit transcription in E. coli. This inhibition can be relieved by adding lactose or isopropyl-β-D-thiogalactopyranoside (IPTG). lac repressor encoded by lacI
     70..100     -  promoter       lac promoter: promoter for the E. coli lac operon
    115..136     -  protein_bind   CAP binding site: CAP binding activates transcription in the presence of cAMP. E. coli catabolite activator protein
    149..188     -  CDS            lacI (fragment): lac repressor; lacI; The lac repressor binds to the lac operator to inhibit transcription in E. coli. This inhibition can be relieved by adding lactose or isopropyl-β-D-thiogalactopyranoside (IPTG).
    195..217     +  promoter       SV40 promoter (fragment): SV40 enhancer and early promoter
    221..355     +  rep_origin     SV40 ori: SV40 origin of replication
    375..509     +  polyA_signal   SV40 poly(A) signal: SV40 polyadenylation signal
    511..565     -  CDS            lacI (fragment): lac repressor; lacI; The lac repressor binds to the lac operator to inhibit transcription in E. coli. This inhibition can be relieved by adding lactose or isopropyl-β-D-thiogalactopyranoside (IPTG).
    748..1336    -  rep_origin     ori: high-copy-number ColE1/pMB1/pBR322/pUC origin of replication
   1507..2367    -  CDS            AmpR: β-lactamase; bla; confers resistance to ampicillin, carbenicillin, and related antibiotics
   2368..2472    -  promoter       AmpR promoter: bla
   2503..2882    +  enhancer       CMV enhancer: human cytomegalovirus immediate early enhancer
   2884..3159    +  promoter       chicken β-actin promoter: No description available
   3160..4175    +  intron         chimeric intron: chimera between introns from chicken β-actin and rabbit β-globin
   4310..4390    +  CDS            FLPo (fragment): nuclear-targeted site-specific recombinase FLPo is a mouse codon-optimized fusion between the SV40 nuclear localization signal and a thermostable version of the Saccharomyces cerevisiae site-specific recombinase FLP. Recombination occurs at FRT sequences.
   4433..4708    +  CDS            FRB*: T2098L mutant of FKBP-rapamycin binding domain of human FRAP binds synthetic ligands such as AP21967
   4739..4963    +  polyA_signal   bGH poly(A) signal: bovine growth hormone polyadenylation signal
   4967..4988    +  promoter       SV40 promoter (fragment): SV40 enhancer and early promoter
   5126..5197    +  CDS            HBB (fragment): HBB_PONPY - Experimental evidence at transcript level: Swiss-Prot protein existence level 2. Involved in oxygen transport from the lung to the various peripheral tissues. From Pongo pygmaeus (Bornean orangutan).
   5268..5323    +  polyA_signal   β-globin poly(A) signal: rabbit β-globin polyadenylation signal (Gil and Proudfoot, 1987)
>Addgene plasmid #108755 | pBW2272_pCAG-PV1-FlpO-N27-L1-FRB-NLS-BGHpA | depositor full sequence | sequence record 205036 | Full Sequence
CCCAAGCTTGGCGTAATCATGGTCATAGCTGTTTCCTGTGTGAAATTGTTATCCGCTCACAATTCCACAC
AACATACGAGCCGGAAGCATAAAGTGTAAAGCCTGGGGTGCCTAATGAGTGAGCTAACTCACATTAATTG
CGTTGCGCTCACTGCCCGCTTTCCAGTCGGGAAACCTGTCGTGCCAGCGGATCCGCATCTCAATTAGTCA
GCAACCATAGTCCCGCCCCTAACTCCGCCCAGTTCCGCCCATTCTCCGCCCCATGGCTGACTAATTTTTT
TTATTTATGCAGAGGCCGAGGCCGCCTCGGCCTCTGAGCTATTCCAGAAGTAGTGAGGAGGCTTTTTTGG
AGGCCTAGGCTTTTGCAAAAAGCTAACTTGTTTATTGCAGCTTATAATGGTTACAAATAAAGCAATAGCA
TCACAAATTTCACAAATAAAGCATTTTTTTCACTGCATTCTAGTTGTGGTTTGTCCAAACTCATCAATGT
ATCTTATCATGTCTGGATCCGCTGCATTAATGAATCGGCCAACGCGCGGGGAGAGGCGGTTTGCGTATTG
GGCGCTCTTCCGCTTCCTCGCTCACTGACTCGCTGCGCTCGGTCGTTCGGCTGCGGCGAGCGGTATCAGC
TCACTCAAAGGCGGTAATACGGTTATCCACAGAATCAGGGGATAACGCAGGAAAGAACATGTGAGCAAAA
GGCCAGCAAAAGGCCAGGAACCGTAAAAAGGCCGCGTTGCTGGCGTTTTTCCATAGGCTCCGCCCCCCTG
ACGAGCATCACAAAAATCGACGCTCAAGTCAGAGGTGGCGAAACCCGACAGGACTATAAAGATACCAGGC
GTTTCCCCCTGGAAGCTCCCTCGTGCGCTCTCCTGTTCCGACCCTGCCGCTTACCGGATACCTGTCCGCC
TTTCTCCCTTCGGGAAGCGTGGCGCTTTCTCATAGCTCACGCTGTAGGTATCTCAGTTCGGTGTAGGTCG
TTCGCTCCAAGCTGGGCTGTGTGCACGAACCCCCCGTTCAGCCCGACCGCTGCGCCTTATCCGGTAACTA
TCGTCTTGAGTCCAACCCGGTAAGACACGACTTATCGCCACTGGCAGCAGCCACTGGTAACAGGATTAGC
AGAGCGAGGTATGTAGGCGGTGCTACAGAGTTCTTGAAGTGGTGGCCTAACTACGGCTACACTAGAAGAA
CAGTATTTGGTATCTGCGCTCTGCTGAAGCCAGTTACCTTCGGAAAAAGAGTTGGTAGCTCTTGATCCGG
CAAACAAACCACCGCTGGTAGCGGTGGTTTTTTTGTTTGCAAGCAGCAGATTACGCGCAGAAAAAAAGGA
TCTCAAGAAGATCCTTTGATCTTTTCTACGGGGTCTGACGCTCAGTGGAACGAAAACTCACGTTAAGGGA
TTTTGGTCATGAGATTATCAAAAAGGATCTTCACCTAGATCCTTTTAAATTAAAAATGAAGTTTTAAATC
AATCTAAAGTATATATGAGTAAACTTGGTCTGACAGTTACCAATGCTTAATCAGTGAGGCACCTATCTCA
GCGATCTGTCTATTTCGTTCATCCATAGTTGCCTGACTCCCCGTCGTGTAGATAACTACGATACGGGAGG
GCTTACCATCTGGCCCCAGTGCTGCAATGATACCGCGAGACCCACGCTCACCGGCTCCAGATTTATCAGC
AATAAACCAGCCAGCCGGAAGGGCCGAGCGCAGAAGTGGTCCTGCAACTTTATCCGCCTCCATCCAGTCT
ATTAATTGTTGCCGGGAAGCTAGAGTAAGTAGTTCGCCAGTTAATAGTTTGCGCAACGTTGTTGCCATTG
CTACAGGCATCGTGGTGTCACGCTCGTCGTTTGGTATGGCTTCATTCAGCTCCGGTTCCCAACGATCAAG
GCGAGTTACATGATCCCCCATGTTGTGCAAAAAAGCGGTTAGCTCCTTCGGTCCTCCGATCGTTGTCAGA
AGTAAGTTGGCCGCAGTGTTATCACTCATGGTTATGGCAGCACTGCATAATTCTCTTACTGTCATGCCAT
CCGTAAGATGCTTTTCTGTGACTGGTGAGTACTCAACCAAGTCATTCTGAGAATAGTGTATGCGGCGACC
GAGTTGCTCTTGCCCGGCGTCAATACGGGATAATACCGCGCCACATAGCAGAACTTTAAAAGTGCTCATC
ATTGGAAAACGTTCTTCGGGGCGAAAACTCTCAAGGATCTTACCGCTGTTGAGATCCAGTTCGATGTAAC
CCACTCGTGCACCCAACTGATCTTCAGCATCTTTTACTTTCACCAGCGTTTCTGGGTGAGCAAAAACAGG
AAGGCAAAATGCCGCAAAAAAGGGAATAAGGGCGACACGGAAATGTTGAATACTCATACTCTTCCTTTTT
CAATATTATTGAAGCATTTATCAGGGTTATTGTCTCATGAGCGGATACATATTTGAATGTATTTAGAAAA
ATAAACAAATAGGGGTTCCGCGCACATTTCCCCGAAAAGTGCCACCTGGGTCGACATTGATTATTGACTA
GTTATTAATAGTAATCAATTACGGGGTCATTAGTTCATAGCCCATATATGGAGTTCCGCGTTACATAACT
TACGGTAAATGGCCCGCCTGGCTGACCGCCCAACGACCCCCGCCCATTGACGTCAATAATGACGTATGTT
CCCATAGTAACGCCAATAGGGACTTTCCATTGACGTCAATGGGTGGAGTATTTACGGTAAACTGCCCACT
TGGCAGTACATCAAGTGTATCATATGCCAAGTACGCCCCCTATTGACGTCAATGACGGTAAATGGCCCGC
CTGGCATTATGCCCAGTACATGACCTTATGGGACTTTCCTACTTGGCAGTACATCTACGTATTAGTCATC
GCTATTACCATGGTCGAGGTGAGCCCCACGTTCTGCTTCACTCTCCCCATCTCCCCCCCCTCCCCACCCC
CAATTTTGTATTTATTTATTTTTTAATTATTTTGTGCAGCGATGGGGGCGGGGGGGGGGGGGGCGCGCGC
CAGGCGGGGCGGGGCGGGGCGAGGGGCGGGGCGGGGCGAGGCGGAAAGGTGCGGCGGCAGCCAATCAGAG
CGGCGCGCTCCGAAAGTTTCCTTTTATGGCGAGGCGGCGGCGGCGGCGGCCCTATAAAAAGCGAAGCGCG
CGGCGGGCGGGAGTCGCTGCGTTGCCTTCGCCCCGTGCCCCGCTCCGCGCCGCCTCGCGCCGCCCGCCCC
GGCTCTGACTGACCGCGTTACTCCCACAGGTGAGCGGGCGGGACGGCCCTTCTCCTCCGGGCTGTAATTA
GCGCTTGGTTTAATGACGGCTCGTTTCTTTTCTGTGGCTGCGTGAAAGCCTTAAAGGGCTCCGGGAGGGC
CCTTTGTGCGGGGGGGAGCGGCTCGGGGGGTGCGTGCGTGTGTGTGTGCGTGGGGAGCGCCGCGTGCGGC
TCCGCGCTGCCCGGCGGCTGTGAGCGCTGCGGGCGCGGCGCGGGGCTTTGTGCGCTCCGCAGTGTGCGCG
AGGGGAGCGCGGCCGGGGGCGGTGCCCCGCGGTGCGGGGGGGGCTGCGAGGGGAACAAAGGCTGCGTGCG
GGGTGTGTGCGTGGGGGGGTGAGCAGGGGGTGTGGGCGCGGCGGTCGGGCTGTAACCCCCCCCTGCACCC
CCCTCCCCGAGTTGCTGAGCACGGCCCGGCTTCGGGTGCGGGGCTCCGTACGGGGCGTGGCGCGGGGCTC
GCCGTGCCGGGCGGGGGGTGGCGGCAGGTGGGGGTGCCGGGCGGGGCGGGGCCGCCTCGGGCCGGGGAGG
GCTCGGGGGAGGGGCGCGGCGGCCCCCGGAGCGCCGGCGGCTGTCGAGGCGCGGCGAGCCGCAGCCATTG
CCTTTTATGGTAATCGTGCGAGAGGGCGCAGGGACTTCCTTTGTCCCAAATCTGTGCGGAGCCGAAATCT
GGGAGGCGCCGCCGCACCCCCTCTAGCGGGCGCGGGGCGAAGCGGTGCGGCGCCGGCAGGAAGGAAATGG
GCGGGGAGGGCCTTCGTGCGTCGCCGCGCCGCCGTCCCCTTCTCCCTCTCCAGCCTCGGGGCTGTCCGCG
GGGGGACGGCTGCCTTCGGGGGGGACGGGGCAGGGCGGGGTTCGGCTTCTGGCGTGTGACCGGCGGCTCT
AGAGCCTCTGCTAACCATGTTCATGCCTTCTTCTTTTTCCTACAGCTCCTGGGCAACGTGCTGGTTATTG
TGCTGTCTCATCATTTTGGCAAAGAATTGATTAATTCGAGCGAAGGCGCGCCCATTACTCGCATCCATTC
TCAGGCTGTCTCGTCTCGTCTCGCACGCGTGCCGCCACCATGAGCCAGTTCGACATCCTGTGCAAGACCC
CCCCCAAGGTGCTGGTGCGGCAGTTCGTGGAGAGATTCGAGAGGCCCAGCTCCGGAGGGTCTGGCTCCGG
ATCAAGTGGTGGCAGCGGTACCATCCTCTGGCATGAGATGTGGCATGAAGGCCTGGAAGAGGCATCTCGT
TTGTACTTTGGGGAAAGGAACGTGAAAGGCATGTTTGAGGTGCTGGAGCCCTTGCATGCTATGATGGAAC
GGGGCCCCCAGACTCTGAAGGAAACATCCTTTAATCAGGCCTATGGTCGAGATTTAATGGAGGCCCAAGA
GTGGTGCAGGAAGTACATGAAATCAGGGAATGTCAAGGACCTCCTCCAAGCCTGGGACCTCTATTATCAT
GTGTTCCGACGAATCTCACCCAAGAAAAAGCGGAAGGTGTGAGAATTCCTGTGCCTTCTAGTTGCCAGCC
ATCTGTTGTTTGCCCCTCCCCCGTGCCTTCCTTGACCCTGGAAGGTGCCACTCCCACTGTCCTTTCCTAA
TAAAATGAGGAAATTGCATCGCATTGTCTGAGTAGGTGTCATTCTATTCTGGGGGGTGGGGTGGGGCAGG
ACAGCAAGGGGGAGGATTGGGAAGACAATAGCAGGCATGCTGGGGATGCGGTGGGCTCTATGGCTTCTGA
GGCGGAAAGAACCAGCTGGGGCTCTAGGGGGTATCCCCACGCGCCCTGTAGCGTGTACCGCTGGGAGTTC
GTAGACGGAAACAAACGCAGAATCCAAGCGCGGCCGCCCAGGATACATAGATTACCACAACTCCGAGCCC
TTCCACCGCTAGCGCACTCCTCAGGTGCAGGCTGCCTATCAGAAGGTGGTGGCTGGTGTGGCCAATGCCC
TGGCTCACAAATACCACTGAGATCTTTTTCCCTCTGCCAAAAATTATGGGGACATCATGAAGCCCCTTGA
GCATCTGACTTCTGGCTAATAAAGGAAATTTATTTTCATTGCAATAGTGTGTTGGAATTTTTTGTGTCTC
TCACTCGGAAGGACATATGGGAGGGCAAATCATTTAAAACATCAGAATGAGTATTTGGTTTAGAGTTTGG
CAACATATGCCCATATGCTGGCTGCCATGAACAAAGGTTGGCTATAAAGAGGTCATCAGTATATGAAACA
GCCCCCTGCTGTCCATTCCTTATTCCATAGAAAAGCCTTGACTTGAGGTTAGATTTTTTTTATATTTTGT
TTTGTGTTATTTTTTTCTTTAACATCCCTAAAATTTTCCTTACATGTTTTACTAGCCAGATTTTTCCTCC
TCTCCTGACTACTCCCAGTCATAGCTGTCCCTCTTCTCTTATGGAGATCCCTCGACCTGCAG
