>Addgene plasmid #108755 | pBW2272_pCAG-PV1-FlpO-N27-L1-FRB-NLS-BGHpA | addgene partial sequence | sequence record 216935 | Addgene Partial NGS Result
TGCACCCCCCTCCCCGAGTTGCTGAGCACGGCCCGGCTTCGGGTGCGGGGCTCCGTACGGGGCGTGGCGC
GGGGCTCGCCGTGCCGGGCGGGGGGTGGCGGCAGGTGGGGGTGCCGGGCGGGGCGGGGCCGCCTCGGGCC
GGGGAGGGCTCGGGGGAGGGGCGCGGCGGCCCCCGGAGCGCCGGCGGCTGTCGAGGCGCGGCGAGCCGCA
GCCATTGCCTTTTATGGTAATCGTGCGAGAGGGCGCAGGGACTTCCTTTGTCCCAAATCTGTGCGGAGCC
GAAATCTGGGAGGCGCCGCCGCACCCCCTCTAGCGGGCGCGGGGCGAAGCGGTGCGGCGCCGGCAGGAAG
GAAATGGGCGGGGAGGGCCTTCGTGCGTCGCCGCGCCGCCGTCCCCTTCTCCCTCTCCAGCCTCGGGGCT
GTCCGCGGGGGGACGGCTGCCTTCGGGGGGGACGGGGCAGGGCGGGGTTCGGCTTCTGGCGTGTGACCGG
CGGCTCTAGAGCCTCTGCTAACCATGTTCATGCCTTCTTCTTTTTCCTACAGCTCCTGGGCAACGTGCTG
GTTATTGTGCTGTCTCATCATTTTGGCAAAGAATTGATTAATTCGAGCGAAGGCGCGCCCATTACTCGCA
TCCATTCTCAGGCTGTCTCGTCTCGTCTCGCACGCGTGCCGCCACCATGAGCCAGTTCGACATCCTGTGC
AAGACCCCCCCCAAGGTGCTGGTGCGGCAGTTCGTGGAGAGATTCGAGAGGCCCAGCTCCGGAGGGTCTG
GCTCCGGATCAAGTGGTGGCAGCGGTACCATCCTCTGGCATGAGATGTGGCATGAAGGCCTGGAAGAGGC
ATCTCGTTTGTACTTTGGGGAAAGGAACGTGAAAGGCATGTTTGAGGTGCTGGAGCCCTTGCATGCTATG
ATGGAACGGGGCCCCCAGACTCTGAAGGAAACATCCTTTAATCAGGCCTATGGTCGAGATTTAATGGAGG
CCCAAGAGTGGTGCAGGAAGTACATGAAATCAGGGAATGTCAAGGACCTCCTCCAAGCCTGGGACCTCTA
TTATCATGTGTTCCGACGAATCTCACCCAAGAAAAAGCGGAAGGTGTGAGAATTCCTGTGCCTTCTAGTT
GCCAGCCATCTGTTGTTTGCCCCTCCCCCGTGCCTTCCTTGACCCTGGAAGGTGCCACTCCCACTGTCCT
TTCCTAATAAAATGAGGAAATTGCATCGCATTGTCTGAGTAGGTGTCATTCTATTCTGGGGGGTGGGGTG
GGGCAGGACAGCAAGGGGGAGGATTGGGAAGACAATAGCAGGCATGCTGGGGATGCGGTGGGCTCTATGG
CTTCTGAGGCGGAAAGAACCAGCTGGGGCTCTAGGGGGTATCCCCACGCGCCCTGTAGCGTGTACCGCTG
GGAGTTCGTAGACGGAAACAAACGCAGAATCCAAGCGCGGCCGCCCAGGATACATAGATTACCACAACTC
CGAGCCCTTCCACCGCTAGCGCACTCCTCAGGTGCAGGCTGCCTATCAGAAGGTGGTGGCTGGTGTGGCC
AATGCCCTGGCTCACAAATACCACTGAGATCTTTTTCCCTCTGCCAAAAATTATGGGGACATCATGAAGC
CCCTTGAGCATCTGACTTCTGGCTAATAAAGGAAATTTATTTTCATTGCAATAGTGTGTTGGAATTTTTT
GTGTCTCTCACTCGGAAGGACATATGGGAGGGCAAATCATTTAAAACATCAGAATGAGTATTTGGTTTAG
AGTTTGGCAACATATGCCCATATGCTGGCTGCCATGAACAAAGGTTGGCTATAAAGAGGTCATCAGTATA
TGAAACAGCCCCCTGCTGTCCATTCCTTATTCCATAGAAAAGCCTTGACTTGAGGTTAGATTTTTTTTAT
ATTTTGTTTTGTGTTATTTTTTTCTTTAACATCCCTAAAATTTTCCTTACATGTTTTACTAGCCAGATTT
TTCCTCCTCTCCTGACTACTCCCAGTCATAGCTGTCCCTCTTCTCTTATGGAGATCCCTCGACCTGCAGC
CCAAGCTTGGCGTAATCATGGTCATAGCTGTTTCCTGTGTGAAATTGTTATCCGCTCACAATTCCACACA
ACATACGAGCCGGAAGCATAAAGTGTAAAGCCTGGGGTGCCTAATGAGTGAGCTAACTCACATTAATTGC
GTTGCGCTCACTGCCCGCTTTCCAGTCGGGAAACCTGTCGTGCCAGCGGATCCGCATCTCAATTAGTCAG
CAACCATAGTCCCGCCCCTAACTCCGCCCAGTTCCGCCCATTCTCCGCCCCATGGCTGACTAATTTTTTT
TATTTATGCAGAGGCCGAGGCCGCCTCGGCCTCTGAGCTATTCCAGAAGTAGTGAGGAGGCTTTTTTGGA
GGCCTAGGCTTTTGCAAAAAGCTAACTTGTTTATTGCAGCTTATAATGGTTACAAATAAAGCAATAGCAT
CACAAATTTCACAAATAAAGCATTTTTTTCACTGCATTCTAGTTGTGGTTTGTCCAAACTCATCAATGTA
TCTTATCATGTCTGGATCCGCTGCATTAATGAATCGGCCAACGCGCGGGGAGAGGCGGTTTGCGTATTGG
GCGCTCTTCCGCTTCCTCGCTCACTGACTCGCTGCGCTCGGTCGTTCGGCTGCGGCGAGCGGTATCAGCT
CACTCAAAGGCGGTAATACGGTTATCCACAGAATCAGGGGATAACGCAGGAAAGAACATGTGAGCAAAAG
GCCAGCAAAAGGCCAGGAACCGTAAAAAGGCCGCGTTGCTGGCGTTTTTCCATAGGCTCCGCCCCCCTGA
CGAGCATCACAAAAATCGACGCTCAAGTCAGAGGTGGCGAAACCCGACAGGACTATAAAGATACCAGGCG
TTTCCCCCTGGAAGCTCCCTCGTGCGCTCTCCTGTTCCGACCCTGCCGCTTACCGGATACCTGTCCGCCT
TTCTCCCTTCGGGAAGCGTGGCGCTTTCTCATAGCTCACGCTGTAGGTATCTCAGTTCGGTGTAGGTCGT
TCGCTCCAAGCTGGGCTGTGTGCACGAACCCCCCGTTCAGCCCGACCGCTGCGCCTTATCCGGTAACTAT
CGTCTTGAGTCCAACCCGGTAAGACACGACTTATCGCCACTGGCAGCAGCCACTGGTAACAGGATTAGCA
GAGCGAGGTATGTAGGCGGTGCTACAGAGTTCTTGAAGTGGTGGCCTAACTACGGCTACACTAGAAGAAC
AGTATTTGGTATCTGCGCTCTGCTGAAGCCAGTTACCTTCGGAAAAAGAGTTGGTAGCTCTTGATCCGGC
AAACAAACCACCGCTGGTAGCGGTGGTTTTTTTGTTTGCAAGCAGCAGATTACGCGCAGAAAAAAAGGAT
CTCAAGAAGATCCTTTGATCTTTTCTACGGGGTCTGACGCTCAGTGGAACGAAAACTCACGTTAAGGGAT
TTTGGTCATGAGATTATCAAAAAGGATCTTCACCTAGATCCTTTTAAATTAAAAATGAAGTTTTAAATCA
ATCTAAAGTATATATGAGTAAACTTGGTCTGACAGTTACCAATGCTTAATCAGTGAGGCACCTATCTCAG
CGATCTGTCTATTTCGTTCATCCATAGTTGCCTGACTCCCCGTCGTGTAGATAACTACGATACGGGAGGG
CTTACCATCTGGCCCCAGTGCTGCAATGATACCGCGAGACCCACGCTCACCGGCTCCAGATTTATCAGCA
ATAAACCAGCCAGCCGGAAGGGCCGAGCGCAGAAGTGGTCCTGCAACTTTATCCGCCTCCATCCAGTCTA
TTAATTGTTGCCGGGAAGCTAGAGTAAGTAGTTCGCCAGTTAATAGTTTGCGCAACGTTGTTGCCATTGC
TACAGGCATCGTGGTGTCACGCTCGTCGTTTGGTATGGCTTCATTCAGCTCCGGTTCCCAACGATCAAGG
CGAGTTACATGATCCCCCATGTTGTGCAAAAAAGCGGTTAGCTCCTTCGGTCCTCCGATCGTTGTCAGAA
GTAAGTTGGCCGCAGTGTTATCACTCATGGTTATGGCAGCACTGCATAATTCTCTTACTGTCATGCCATC
CGTAAGATGCTTTTCTGTGACTGGTGAGTACTCAACCAAGTCATTCTGAGAATAGTGTATGCGGCGACCG
AGTTGCTCTTGCCCGGCGTCAATACGGGATAATACCGCGCCACATAGCAGAACTTTAAAAGTGCTCATCA
TTGGAAAACGTTCTTCGGGGCGAAAACTCTCAAGGATCTTACCGCTGTTGAGATCCAGTTCGATGTAACC
CACTCGTGCACCCAACTGATCTTCAGCATCTTTTACTTTCACCAGCGTTTCTGGGTGAGCAAAAACAGGA
AGGCAAAATGCCGCAAAAAAGGGAATAAGGGCGACACGGAAATGTTGAATACTCATACTCTTCCTTTTTC
AATATTATTGAAGCATTTATCAGGGTTATTGTCTCATGAGCGGATACATATTTGAATGTATTTAGAAAAA
TAAACAAATAGGGGTTCCGCGCACATTTCCCCGAAAAGTGCCACCTGGGTCGACATTGATTATTGACTAG
TTATTAATAGTAATCAATTACGGGGTCATTAGTTCATAGCCCATATATGGAGTTCCGCGTTACATAACTT
ACGGTAAATGGCCCGCCTGGCTGACCGCCCAACGACCCCCGCCCATTGACGTCAATAATGACGTATGTTC
CCATAGTAACGCCAATAGGGACTTTCCATTGACGTCAATGGGTGGAGTATTTACGGTAAACTGCCCACTT
GGCAGTACATCAAGTGTATCATATGCCAAGTACGCCCCCTATTGACGTCAATGACGGTAAATGGCCCGCC
TGGCATTATGCCCAGTACATGACCTTATGGGACTTTCCTACTTGGCAGTACATCTACGTATTAGTCATCG
CTATTACCATGGTCGAGGTGAGCCCCACGTTCTGCTTCACTCTCCCCATCTCCCCCCCCTCCCCACCCCC
AATTTTGTATTTATTTATTTTTTAATTATTTTGTGCAGCGATGGGGGCGGGGGGGGGGGGG
